>Addgene plasmid #77141 | CKS2 gRNA (BRDN0001149123) | addgene full sequence | sequence record 187194 | Addgene Assembled Sequence
CCCGGGTGCAAAGATGGATAAAGTTTTAAACAGAGAGGAATCTTTGCAGCTAATGGACCTTCTAGGTCTT
GAAAGGAGTGGGAATTGGCTCCGGTGCCCGTCAGTGGGCAGAGCGCACATCGCCCACAGTCCCCGAGAAG
TTGGGGGGAGGGGTCGGCAATTGATCCGGTGCCTAGAGAAGGTGGCGCGGGGTAAACTGGGAAAGTGATG
TCGTGTACTGGCTCCGCCTTTTTCCCGAGGGTGGGGGAGAACCGTATATAAGTGCAGTAGTCGCCGTGAA
CGTTCTTTTTCGCAACGGGTTTGCCGCCAGAACACAGGTAAGTGCCGTGTGTGGTTCCCGCGGGCCTGGC
CTCTTTACGGGTTATGGCCCTTGCGTGCCTTGAATTACTTCCACCTGGCTGCAGTACGTGATTCTTGATC
CCGAGCTTCGGGTTGGAAGTGGGTGGGAGAGTTCGAGGCCTTGCGCTTAAGGAGCCCCTTCGCCTCGTGC
TTGAGTTGAGGCCTGGCCTGGGCGCTGGGGCCGCCGCGTGCGAATCTGGTGGCACCTTCGCGCCTGTCTC
GCTGCTTTCGATAAGTCTCTAGCCATTTAAAATTTTTGATGACCTGCTGCGACGCTTTTTTTCTGGCAAG
ATAGTCTTGTAAATGCGGGCCAAGATCTGCACACTGGTATTTCGGTTTTTGGGGCCGCGGGCGGCGACGG
GGCCCGTGCGTCCCAGCGCACATGTTCGGCGAGGCGGGGCCTGCGAGCGCGGCCACCGAGAATCGGACGG
GGGTAGTCTCAAGCTGGCCGGCCTGCTCTGGTGCCTGGCCTCGCGCCGCCGTGTATCGCCCCGCCCTGGG
CGGCAAGGCTGGCCCGGTCGGCACCAGTTGCGTGAGCGGAAAGATGGCCGCTTCCCGGCCCTGCTGCAGG
GAGCTCAAAATGGAGGACGCGGCGCTCGGGAGAGCGGGCGGGTGAGTCACCCACACAAAGGAAAAGGGCC
TTTCCGTCCTCAGCCGTCGCTTCATGTGACTCCACGGAGTACCGGGCGCCGTCCAGGCACCTCGATTAGT
TCTCGAGCTTTTGGAGTACGTCGTCTTTAGGTTGGGGGGAGGGGTTTTATGCGATGGAGTTTCCCCACAC
TGAGTGGGTGGAGACTGAAGTTAGGCCAGCTTGGCACTTGATGTAATTCTCCTTGGAATTTGCCCTTTTT
GAGTTTGGATCTTGGTTCATTCTCAAGCCTCAGACAGTGGTTCAAAGTTTTTTTCTTCCATTTCAGGTGT
CGTGACGTACGGCCACCATGACCGAGTACAAGCCCACGGTGCGCCTCGCCACCCGCGACGACGTCCCCAG
GGCCGTACGCACCCTCGCCGCCGCGTTCGCCGACTACCCCGCCACGCGCCACACCGTCGATCCGGACCGC
CACATCGAGCGGGTCACCGAGCTGCAAGAACTCTTCCTCACGCGCGTCGGGCTCGACATCGGCAAGGTGT
GGGTCGCGGACGACGGCGCCGCCGTGGCGGTCTGGACCACGCCGGAGAGCGTCGAAGCGGGGGCGGTGTT
CGCCGAGATCGGCCCGCGCATGGCCGAGTTGAGCGGTTCCCGGCTGGCCGCGCAGCAACAGATGGAAGGC
CTCCTGGCGCCGCACCGGCCCAAGGAGCCCGCGTGGTTCCTGGCCACCGTCGGAGTCTCGCCCGACCACC
AGGGCAAGGGTCTGGGCAGCGCCGTCGTGCTCCCCGGAGTGGAGGCGGCCGAGCGCGCCGGGGTGCCCGC
CTTCCTGGAGACCTCCGCGCCCCGCAACCTCCCCTTCTACGAGCGGCTCGGCTTCACCGTCACCGCCGAC
GTCGAGGTGCCCGAAGGACCGCGCACCTGGTGCATGACCCGCAAGCCCGGTGCCTGAACGCGTTAAGTCG
ACAATCAACCTCTGGATTACAAAATTTGTGAAAGATTGACTGGTATTCTTAACTATGTTGCTCCTTTTAC
GCTATGTGGATACGCTGCTTTAATGCCTTTGTATCATGCTATTGCTTCCCGTATGGCTTTCATTTTCTCC
TCCTTGTATAAATCCTGGTTGCTGTCTCTTTATGAGGAGTTGTGGCCCGTTGTCAGGCAACGTGGCGTGG
TGTGCACTGTGTTTGCTGACGCAACCCCCACTGGTTGGGGCATTGCCACCACCTGTCAGCTCCTTTCCGG
GACTTTCGCTTTCCCCCTCCCTATTGCCACGGCGGAACTCATCGCCGCCTGCCTTGCCCGCTGCTGGACA
GGGGCTCGGCTGTTGGGCACTGACAATTCCGTGGTGTTGTCGGGGAAATCATCGTCCTTTCCTTGGCTGC
TCGCCTGTGTTGCCACCTGGATTCTGCGCGGGACGTCCTTCTGCTACGTCCCTTCGGCCCTCAATCCAGC
GGACCTTCCTTCCCGCGGCCTGCTGCCGGCTCTGCGGCCTCTTCCGCGTCTTCGCCTTCGCCCTCAGACG
AGTCGGATCTCCCTTTGGGCCGCCTCCCCGCGTCGACTTTAAGACCAATGACTTACAAGGCAGCTGTAGA
TCTTAGCCACTTTTTAAAAGAAAAGGGGGGACTGGAAGGGCTAATTCACTCCCAACGAAGACAAGATCTG
CTTTTTGCTTGTACTGGGTCTCTCTGGTTAGACCAGATCTGAGCCTGGGAGCTCTCTGGCTAACTAGGGA
ACCCACTGCTTAAGCCTCAATAAAGCTTGCCTTGAGTGCTTCAAGTAGTGTGTGCCCGTCTGTTGTGTGA
CTCTGGTAACTAGAGATCCCTCAGACCCTTTTAGTCAGTGTGGAAAATCTCTAGCAGTACGTATAGTAGT
TCATGTCATCTTATTATTCAGTATTTATAACTTGCAAAGAAATGAATATCAGAGAGTGAGAGGAACTTGT
TTATTGCAGCTTATAATGGTTACAAATAAAGCAATAGCATCACAAATTTCACAAATAAAGCATTTTTTTC
ACTGCATTCTAGTTGTGGTTTGTCCAAACTCATCAATGTATCTTATCATGTCTGGCTCTAGCTATCCCGC
CCCTAACTCCGCCCATCCCGCCCCTAACTCCGCCCAGTTCCGCCCATTCTCCGCCCCATGGCTGACTAAT
TTTTTTTATTTATGCAGAGGCCGAGGCCGCCTCGGCCTCTGAGCTATTCCAGAAGTAGTGAGGAGGCTTT
TTTGGAGGCCTAGGGACGTACCCAATTCGCCCTATAGTGAGTCGTATTACGCGCGCTCACTGGCCGTCGT
TTTACAACGTCGTGACTGGGAAAACCCTGGCGTTACCCAACTTAATCGCCTTGCAGCACATCCCCCTTTC
GCCAGCTGGCGTAATAGCGAAGAGGCCCGCACCGATCGCCCTTCCCAACAGTTGCGCAGCCTGAATGGCG
AATGGG
[124 nt withheld, positions 3367-3490]
C
[91 nt withheld, positions 3492-3582]
A
[49 nt withheld, positions 3584-3632]
CCTTTGACGTTGGAGTCCACGTTCTTT
[37 nt withheld, positions 3660-3696]
ACCCTATCTCGGTCTATTCTTTTGATTTATAAGGGATTTTGCCGATTTCGGCCTATTGGTTAAAAAATGA
GCTGATTTAACAAAAATTTAACGCGAATTTTAACAAAATATTAACGCTTACAATTTAGGTGGCACTTTTC
GGGGAAATGTGCGCGGAACCCCTATTTGTTTATTTTTCTAAATACATTCAAATATGTATCCGCTCATGAG
ACAATAACCCTGATAAATGCTTCAATAATATTGAAAAAGGAAGAGTATGAGTATTCAACATTTCCGTGTC
GCCCTTATTCCCTTTTTTGCGGCATTTTGCCTTCCTGTTTTTGCTCACCCAGAAACGCTGGTGAAAGTAA
AAGATGCTGAAGATCAGTTGGGTGCACGAGTGGGTTACATCGAACTGGATCTCAACAGCGGTAAGATCCT
TGAGAGTTTTCGCCCCGAAGAACGTTTTCCAATGATGAGCACTTTTAAAGTTCTGCTATGTGGCGCGGTA
TTATCCCGTATTGACGCCGGGCAAGAGCAACTCGGTCGCCGCATACACTATTCTCAGAATGACTTGGTTG
AGTACTCACCAGTCACAGAAAAGCATCTTACGGATGGCATGACAGTAAGAGAATTATGCAGTGCTGCCAT
AACCATGAGTGATAACACTGCGGCCAACTTACTTCTGACAACGATCGGAGGACCGAAGGAGCTAACCGCT
TTTTTGCACAACATGGGGGATCATGTAACTCGCCTTGATCGTTGGGAACCGGAGCTGAATGAAGCCATAC
CAAACGACGAGCGTGACACCACGATGCCTGTAGCAATGGCAACAACGTTGCGCAAACTATTAACTGGCGA
ACTACTTACTCTAGCTTCCCGGCAACAATTAATAGACTGGATGGAGGCGGATAAAGTTGCAGGACCACTT
CTGCGCTCGGCCCTTCCGGCTGGCTGGTTTATTGCTGATAAATCTGGAGCCGGTGAGCGTGGGTCTCGCG
GTATCATTGCAGCACTGGGGCCAGATGGTAAGCCCTCCCGTATCGTAGTTATCTACACGACGGGGAGTCA
GGCAACTATGGATGAACGAAATAGACAGATCGCTGAGATAGGTGCCTCACTGATTAAGCATTGGTAACTG
TCAGACCAAGTTTACTCATATATACTTTAGATTGATTTAAAACTTCATTTTTAATTTAAAAGGATCTAGG
TGAAGATCCTTTTTGATAATCTCATGACCAAAATCCCTTAACGTGAGTTTTCGTTCCACTGAGCGTCAGA
CCCCGTAGAAAAGATCAAAGGATCTTCTTGAGATCCTTTTTTTCTGCGCGTAATCTGCTGCTTGCAAACA
AAAAAACCACCGCTACCAGCGGTGGTTTGTTTGCCGGATCAAGAGCTACCAACTCTTTTTCCGAAGGTAA
CTGGCTTCAGCAGAGCGCAGATACCAAATACTGTTCTTCTAGTGTAGCCGTAGTTAGGCCACCACTTCAA
GAACTCTGTAGCACCGCCTACATACCTCGCTCTGCTAATCCTGTTACCAGTGGCTGCTGCCAGTGGCGAT
AAGTCGTGTCTTACCGGGTTGGACTCAAGACGATAGTTACCGGATAAGGCGCAGCGGTCGGGCTGAACGG
GGGGTTCGTGCACACAGCCCAGCTTGGAGCGAACGACCTACACCGAACTGAGATACCTACAGCGTGAGCT
ATGAGAAAGCGCCACGCTTCCCGAAGGGAGAAAGGCGGACAGGTATCCGGTAAGCGGCAGGGTCGGAACA
GGAGAGCGCACGAGGGAGCTTCCAGGGGGAAACGCCTGGTATCTTTATAGTCCTGTCGGGTTTCGCCACC
TCTGACTTGAGCGTCGATTTTTGTGATGCTCGTCAGGGGGGCGGAGCCTATGGAAAAACGCCAGCAACGC
GGCCTTTTTACGGTTCCTGGCCTTTTGCTGGCCTTTTGCTCACATGTTCTTTCCTGCGTTATCCCCTGAT
TCTGTGGATAACCGTATTACCGCCTTTGAGTGAGCTGATACCGCTCGCCGCAGCCGAACGACCGAGCGCA
GCGAGTCAGTGAGCGAGGAAGCGGAAGAGCGCCCAATACGCAAACCGCCTCTCCCCGCGCGTTGGCCGAT
TCATTAATGCAGCTGGCACGACAGGTTTCCCGACTGGAAAGCGGGCAGTGAGCGCAACGCAATTAATGTG
AGTTAGCTCACTCATTAGGCACCCCAGGCTTTACACTTTATGCTTCCGGCTCGTATGTTGTGTGGAATTG
TGAGCGGATAACAATTTCACACAGGAAACAGCTATGACCATGATTACGCCAAGCGCGCAATTAACCCTCA
CTAAAGGGAACAAAAGCTGGAGCTGCAAGCTTAATGTAGTCTTATGCAATACTCTTGTAGTCTTGCAACA
TGGTAACGATGAGTTAGCAACATGCCTTACAAGGAGAGAAAAAGCACCGTGCATGCCGATTGGTGGAAGT
AAGGTGGTACGATCGTGCCTTATTAGGAAGGCAACAGACGGGTCTGACATGGATTGGACGAACCACTGAA
TTGCCGCATTGCAGAGATATTGTATTTAAGTGCCTAGCTCGATACATAAACGGGTCTCTCTGGTTAGACC
AGATCTGAGCCTGGGAGCTCTCTGGCTAACTAGGGAACCCACTGCTTAAGCCTCAATAAAGCTTGCCTTG
AGTGCTTCAAGTAGTGTGTGCCCGTCTGTTGTGTGACTCTGGTAACTAGAGATCCCTCAGACCCTTTTAG
TCAGTGTGGAAAATCTCTAGCAGTGGCGCCCGAACAGGGACTTGAAAGCGAAAGGGAAACCAGAGGAGCT
CTCTCGACGCAGGACTCGGCTTGCTGAAGCGCGCACGGCAAGAGGCGAGGGGCGGCGACTGGTGAGTACG
CCAAAAATTTTGACTAGCGGAGGCTAGAAGGAGAGAGATGGGTGCGAGAGCGTCAGTATTAAGCGGGGGA
GAATTAGATCGCGATGGGAAAAAATTCGGTTAAGGCCAGGGGGAAAGAAAAAATATAAATTAAAACATAT
AGTATGGGCAAGCAGGGAGCTAGAACGATTCGCAGTTAATCCTGGCCTGTTAGAAACATCAGAAGGCTGT
AGACAAATACTGGGACAGCTACAACCATCCCTTCAGACAGGATCAGAAGAACTTAGATCATTATATAATA
CAGTAGCAACCCTCTATTGTGTGCATCAAAGGATAGAGATAAAAGACACCAAGGAAGCTTTAGACAAGAT
AGAGGAAGAGCAAAACAAAAGTAAGACCACCGCACAGCAAGCGGCCGCTGATCTTCAGACCTGGAGGAGG
AGATATGAGGGACAATTGGAGAAGTGAATTATATAAATATAAAGTAGTAAAAATTGAACCATTAGGAGTA
GCACCCACCAAGGCAAAGAGAAGAGTGGTGCAGAGAGAAAAAAGAGCAGTGGGAATAGGAGCTTTGTTCC
TTGGGTTCTTGGGAGCAGCAGGAAGCACTATGGGCGCAGCGTCAATGACGCTGACGGTACAGGCCAGACA
ATTATTGTCTGGTATAGTGCAGCAGCAGAACAATTTGCTGAGGGCTATTGAGGCGCAACAGCATCTGTTG
CAACTCACAGTCTGGGGCATCAAGCAGCTCCAGGCAAGAATCCTGGCTGTGGAAAGATACCTAAAGGATC
AACAGCTCCTGGGGATTTGGGGTTGCTCTGGAAAACTCATTTGCACCACTGCTGTGCCTTGGAATGCTAG
TTGGAGTAATAAATCTCTGGAACAGATTTGGAATCACACGACCTGGATGGAGTGGGACAGAGAAATTAAC
AATTACACAAGCTTAATACACTCCTTAATTGAAGAATCGCAAAACCAGCAAGAAAAGAATGAACAAGAAT
TATTGGAATTAGATAAATGGGCAAGTTTGTGGAATTGGTTTAACATAACAAATTGGCTGTGGTATATAAA
ATTATTCATAATGATAGTAGGAGGCTTGGTAGGTTTAAGAATAGTTTTTGCTGTACTTTCTATAGTGAAT
AGAGTTAGGCAGGGATATTCACCATTATCGTTTCAGACCCACCTCCCAACCCCGAGGGGACCCAGAGAGG
GCCTATTTCCCATGATTCCTTCATATTTGCATATACGATACAAGGCTGTTAGAGAGATAATTAGAATTAA
TTTGACTGTAAACACAAAGATATTAGTACAAAATACGTGACGTAGAAAGTAATAATTTCTTGGGTAGTTT
GCAGTTTTAAAATTATGTTTTAAAATGGACTATCATATGCTTACCGTAACTTGAAAGTATTTCGATTTCT
TGGCTTTATATATCTTGTGGAAAGGACGAAACACCGCCACAAGCAGATCTACTACTGTTTTAGAGCTAGA
AATAGCAAGTTAAAATAAGGCTAGTCCGTTATCAACTTGAAAAAGTGGCACCGAGTCGGTGCTTTTTTAA
GCTTGGCGTAACTAGATCTTGAGACAAATGGCAGTATTCATCCACAATTTTAAAAGAAAAGGGGGGATTG
GGGGGTACAGTGCAGGGGAAAGAATAGTAGACATAATAGCAACAGACATACAAACTAAAGAATTACAAAA
ACAAATTACAAAAATTCAAAATTTTCGGGTTTATTACAGGGACAGCAGAGATCCACTTTGGCGCCGGCTC
GAGGGGG
Features (pLannotate 1.2.2; 29 found; start..end, strand, type, name):
     14..80      +  CDS            small t antigen (fragment): SV40 (simian virus 40) small t antigen
    106..317     +  promoter       EF-1α core promoter: core promoter for human elongation factor EF-1α
    318..1256    +  intron         EF-1α intron A: intron upstream of the start codon of human EF-1α
   1278..1877    +  CDS            PuroR (fragment): puromycin N-acetyltransferase; pac from Streptomyces; confers resistance to puromycin
   1893..2481    +  misc_feature   WPRE: woodchuck hepatitis virus posttranscriptional regulatory element
   2532..2551    +  misc_feature   cPPT/CTS (fragment): central polypurine tract and central termination sequence of HIV-1
   2553..2786    +  LTR            3' LTR (ΔU3): self-inactivating 3' long terminal repeat (LTR) from HIV-1
   2864..2985    +  polyA_signal   SV40 poly(A) signal: SV40 polyadenylation signal
   3025..3160    +  rep_origin     SV40 ori: SV40 origin of replication
   3181..3199    -  promoter       T7 promoter: promoter for bacteriophage T7 RNA polymerase
   3207..3362    +  CDS            lacZα (fragment): LacZα fragment of β-galactosidase; lacZ fragment
   3367..3795    +  rep_origin     f1 ori (sequence partly withheld): f1 bacteriophage origin of replication; arrow indicates direction of (+) strand synthesis
   3848..3952    +  promoter       AmpR promoter: bla
   3953..4813    +  CDS            AmpR: β-lactamase; bla; confers resistance to ampicillin, carbenicillin, and related antibiotics
   4984..5572    +  rep_origin     ori: high-copy-number ColE1/pMB1/pBR322/pUC origin of replication
   5755..5847    +  CDS            lacI (fragment): lac repressor; lacI; The lac repressor binds to the lac operator to inhibit transcription in E. coli. This inhibition can be relieved by adding lactose or isopropyl-β-D-thiogalactopyranoside (IPTG).
   5860..5881    +  protein_bind   CAP binding site: CAP binding activates transcription in the presence of cAMP. E. coli catabolite activator protein
   5896..5926    +  promoter       lac promoter: promoter for the E. coli lac operon
   5934..5950    +  protein_bind   lac operator: The lac repressor binds to the lac operator to inhibit transcription in E. coli. This inhibition can be relieved by adding lactose or isopropyl-β-D-thiogalactopyranoside (IPTG). lac repressor encoded by lacI
   5995..6013    +  promoter       T3 promoter: promoter for bacteriophage T3 RNA polymerase
   6041..6267    +  promoter       RSV promoter: Rous sarcoma virus enhancer/promoter
   6268..6448    +  LTR            5' LTR (truncated): truncated 5' long terminal repeat (LTR) from HIV-1
   6495..6620    +  misc_feature   HIV-1 Ψ: packaging signal of human immunodeficiency virus type 1
   6604..6967    +  CDS            HIV-1 gag (fragment): gag protein from human immunodeficiency virus 1; gag
   7113..7346    +  misc_feature   RRE: The Rev response element (RRE) of HIV-1 allows for Rev-dependent mRNA export from the nucleus to the cytoplasm.
   7723..7749    +  CDS            Rev (fragment): human immunodeficiency virus 1 (HIV-1) Rev protein; rev; enhances nuclear export of unspliced and incompletely spliced viral mRNAs
   7753..7993    +  promoter       U6 promoter: RNA polymerase III promoter for human U6 snRNA
   8023..8098    +  misc_RNA       gRNA scaffold: guide RNA scaffold for the Streptococcus pyogenes CRISPR/Cas9 system
   8154..8271    +  misc_feature   cPPT/CTS: central polypurine tract and central termination sequence of HIV-1
