[The description below was written by a language model from this plasmid's Addgene catalogue record and pLannotate feature annotations shown in this document.]
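Description:
CKS2 gRNA (BRDN0001149123) is a third-generation lentiviral guide RNA plasmid built on the lentiGuide-Puro backbone and designed to direct Streptococcus pyogenes Cas9 to the human CKS2 gene (designed against the reference transcript NM_001827.2). In bacteria it is maintained as a high-copy plasmid through a ColE1/pUC-type origin and selected with ampicillin via the β-lactamase gene. An f1 origin, an SV40 origin and leftover lac, T7 and T3 elements are also present in the backbone.

The viral portion begins with an RSV promoter fused to a truncated HIV-1 5' LTR, which makes genomic RNA production Tat-independent, followed by the Ψ packaging signal with a partial gag sequence, the Rev response element for Rev-dependent nuclear export, and a cPPT/CTS that aids nuclear import of the preintegration complex. It ends with a self-inactivating ΔU3 3' LTR, so the integrated provirus lacks LTR promoter activity.

Two expression units lie between the LTRs. A human U6 RNA polymerase III promoter drives the CKS2-specific spacer joined to the Cas9 gRNA scaffold. Downstream, the EF-1α core promoter with its intron A drives puromycin N-acetyltransferase, followed by a WPRE to enhance transcript expression, allowing puromycin selection of transduced mammalian cells.

The plasmid carries no Cas9, so it must be paired with a separate Cas9 vector such as lentiCas9-Blast or used in cells that already express the nuclease. It belongs to a human kinome gRNA collection associated with work on optimized sgRNA design, and it is suited to CKS2 knockout or loss-of-function experiments in human cells.
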