Addgene plasmid #77141: CKS2 gRNA (BRDN0001149123)
Purpose: 3rd generation lentiviral gRNA plasmid targeting human CKS2
Depositing lab: John Doench & David Root. Depositing organization: Broad Institute. Publication: Optimized sgRNA design to maximize activity and minimize off-target effects of CRISPR-Cas9. Doench JG, Fusi N, Sullender M, Hegde M, Vaimberg EW, Donovan KF, Smith I, Tothova Z, Wilen C, Orchard R, Virgin HW, Listgarten J, Root DE. Nat Biotechnol. 2016 Jan 18. doi: 10.1038/nbt.3437. PubMed 26780180.
Backbone
  Vector backbone: lentiGuide-Puro
  Backbone manufacturer: Zhang Lab (Addgene plasmid # 52963)
  Vector type: Mammalian Expression, Lentiviral, CRISPR
  Selectable markers: Puromycin
Growth in bacteria
  Bacterial resistance: Ampicillin, 100 μg/mL
  Growth temperature: 37°C
  Growth strain: DH5alpha
  Copy number: High Copy
Gene/Insert
  Gene/Insert name: CKS2 (alt names: CKS2; NM_001827.2)
  gRNA/shRNA sequence: CCACAAGCAGATCTACTACT
  Species: H. sapiens (human)
  Entrez Gene: CKS2 (a.k.a. CKSHS2)
  Promoter: hU6
  Cloning method: Unknown
  Sequencing primers: 5′ U6-F; 3′ pS2-R
Terms and licenses: Academic/Nonprofit Terms; Industry Terms: Not Available to Industry
Depositor comments: The gRNA was designed to target the following Genbank reference sequence(s): NM_001827.2. Note that this plasmid does NOT contain Cas9. It should be used in conjunction with lentiCas9-Blast (Addgene #52962) or otherwise with cell lines already expressing Cas9. Browse the full kinome gRNA library at http://www.addgene.org/pooled-library/broadgpp-human-kinome/ or visit http://www.broadinstitute.org/rnai/public/ for detailed protocols and information.
How to cite: CKS2 gRNA (BRDN0001149123) was a gift from John Doench & David Root (Addgene plasmid # 77141 ; http://n2t.net/addgene:77141 ; RRID:Addgene_77141)
