>Addgene plasmid #77141 | CKS2 gRNA (BRDN0001149123) | depositor partial sequence | sequence record 144601 | Target Sequence
CCACAAGCAGATCTACTACT
