>Addgene plasmid #77141 | CKS2 gRNA (BRDN0001149123) | addgene partial sequence | sequence record 187193 | hU6-F
TAGAAAGTAATAATTTCTTGGGTAGTTTGCAGTTTTAAAATTATGTTTTAAAATGGACTATCATATGCTT
ACCGTAACTTGAAAGTATTTCGATTTCTTGGCTTTATATATCTTGTGGAAAGGACGAAACACCGCCACAA
GCAGATCTACTACTGTTTTAGAGCTAGAAATAGCAAGTTAAAATAAGGCTAGTCCGTTATCAACTTGAAA
AAGTGGCACCGAGTCGGTGCTTTTTTAAGCTTGGCGTAACTAGATCTTGAGACAAATGGCAGTATTCATC
CACAATTTTAAAAGAAAAGGGGGGATTGGGGGGTACAGTGCAGGGGAAAGAATAGTAGACATAATAGCAA
CAGACATACAAACTAAAGAATTACAAAAACAAATTACAAAAATTCAAAATTTTCGGGTTTATTACAGGGA
CAGCAGAGATCCACTTTGGCGCCGGCTCGAGGGGGCCCGGGTGCAAAGATGGATAAAGTTTTAAACAGAG
AGGAATCTTTGCAGCTAATGGACCTTCTAGGTCTTGAAAGGAGTGGGAATTGGCTCCGGTGCCCGTCAGT
GGGCAGAGCG
